Addgene plasmid #46839: pCRII-TOPO CMV-cGFP-mMALAT1_3' Comp.15 Sense
Purpose: Express cGFP transcript ending in a mutant MALAT1 triple helix that causes the transcript to be stable but poorly translated
Depositing lab: Phil Sharp. Depositing organization: Massachusetts Institute of Technology. Publication: A triple helix stabilizes the 3' ends of long noncoding RNAs that lack poly(A) tails. Wilusz JE, JnBaptiste CK, Lu LY, Kuhn CD, Joshua-Tor L, Sharp PA. Genes Dev. 2012 Nov 1;26(21):2392-407. doi: 10.1101/gad.204438.112. Epub 2012 Oct 16. PubMed 23073843.
Backbone
  Vector backbone: pCRII-TOPO
  Backbone manufacturer: Invitrogen
  Backbone size w/o insert (bp): 4000
  Total vector size (bp): 6955
  Vector type: Mammalian Expression
Growth in bacteria
  Bacterial resistance: Ampicillin, 100 μg/mL
  Growth temperature: 37°C
  Growth strain: Top10
  Copy number: High Copy
Gene/Insert
  Gene/Insert name: Coral Green Fluorescent Protein (cGFP)
  Insert size (bp): 720
  Promoter: CMV
  Cloning method: Restriction Enzyme; 5′ cloning site EcoRV (not destroyed); 3′ cloning site NotI (not destroyed)
  Sequencing primers: 5′ CGC AAA TGG GCG GTA GGC GTG
Terms and licenses: Academic/Nonprofit Terms; Industry Terms: Not Available to Industry
How to cite: pCRII-TOPO CMV-cGFP-mMALAT1_3' Comp.15 Sense was a gift from Phil Sharp (Addgene plasmid # 46839 ; http://n2t.net/addgene:46839 ; RRID:Addgene_46839)
