[The description below was written by a language model from this plasmid's Addgene catalogue record and pLannotate feature annotations shown in this document.]
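Description:
pCRII-TOPO CMV-cGFP-mMALAT1_3' Comp.15 Sense is a 6,955 bp mammalian expression plasmid built on the Invitrogen pCRII-TOPO cloning backbone. It replicates in E. coli at high copy from a ColE1/pUC-type origin and is selected with ampicillin through the β-lactamase gene. The backbone also carries a Tn5-derived neo (kanamycin/neomycin phosphotransferase) coding sequence, an f1 origin, and the usual pCRII remnants around the cloning site: lac promoter/operator, a lacZα fragment, and flanking SP6 and T7 phage promoters.

The payload is a reporter cassette in which the human CMV immediate-early enhancer and promoter drive a roughly 720 bp green fluorescent protein open reading frame. The catalogue calls this coral GFP (cGFP), whereas the automated annotation labels it AcGFP1, which it describes as Aequorea-derived, so the two sources disagree on the name. The annotation shows no conventional polyadenylation signal. Downstream of the reporter lies sequence from the 3' end of mouse MALAT1 (as indicated by the "mMALAT1" in the name), of which the annotation recognises the tRNA-like mascRNA element. In the native long noncoding RNA, cleavage upstream of mascRNA generates a non-polyadenylated 3' end that is protected by a triple-helical structure.

"Comp.15" designates a mutant version of that triple helix. According to the record, it leaves the cGFP transcript stable but poorly translated. The specific nucleotide changes are not stated. The construct is therefore suited to transfection experiments that separate the RNA-stabilising and translation-promoting roles of the MALAT1 3' end, presumably alongside related constructs with other versions of the element.
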