Features (pLannotate 1.2.2; 18 found; start..end, strand, type, name):
      2..94      +  CDS            lacI (fragment): lac repressor; lacI; The lac repressor binds to the lac operator to inhibit transcription in E. coli. This inhibition can be relieved by adding lactose or isopropyl-β-D-thiogalactopyranoside (IPTG).
    107..128     +  protein_bind   CAP binding site: CAP binding activates transcription in the presence of cAMP. E. coli catabolite activator protein
    143..173     +  promoter       lac promoter: promoter for the E. coli lac operon
    181..197     +  protein_bind   lac operator: The lac repressor binds to the lac operator to inhibit transcription in E. coli. This inhibition can be relieved by adding lactose or isopropyl-β-D-thiogalactopyranoside (IPTG). lac repressor encoded by lacI
    239..257     +  promoter       SP6 promoter: promoter for bacteriophage SP6 RNA polymerase
   1075..1453    +  enhancer       CMV enhancer: human cytomegalovirus immediate early enhancer
   1454..1657    +  promoter       CMV promoter: human cytomegalovirus (CMV) immediate early promoter
   1653..1686    +  LTR            5' LTR (truncated) (fragment): truncated 5' long terminal repeat (LTR) from HIV-1
   1698..2414    +  CDS            AcGFP1: AcGFP1 is a basic (constitutively fluorescent) green fluorescent protein, derived from Aequorea coerulescens.
   2484..2540    +  ncRNA          mascRNA-menRNA: Accession: RF01684 - MALAT1-associated small cytoplasmic RNA/MEN beta RNA
   3389..3407    -  promoter       T7 promoter: promoter for bacteriophage T7 RNA polymerase
   3410..3567    +  CDS            lacZα (fragment): LacZα fragment of β-galactosidase; lacZ fragment
   3571..3999    +  rep_origin     f1 ori (sequence partly withheld): f1 bacteriophage origin of replication; arrow indicates direction of (+) strand synthesis
   4012..4311    +  CDS            tnpA (fragment): TN5P_ECOLX - Also known as tnp. Experimental evidence at protein level: Swiss-Prot protein existence level 1. Mediates transposition of transposon Tn5 by a 'cut and paste' mechanism. First, the monomeric transposase binds the 19 bp inverted DNA repeats flanking the transposon. Then, dimerization of the DNA- bound transposase creates a synaptic DNA complex. After nicking of the first DNA strand, excision of the transposon proceeds through a series of intermediates. The transposase then mediates the insertion of the transposon at a new site by strand transfer. The activity of the wild- type tran
   4343..5134    +  CDS            neo: KKA2_KLEPN - Also known as kan, nptII. Experimental evidence at protein level: Swiss-Prot protein existence level 1. Resistance to kanamycin, neomycin, paromomycin, ribostamycin, butirosin and gentamicin B. From Klebsiella pneumoniae.
   5138..5154    +  promoter       AmpR promoter (fragment): bla
   5155..6015    +  CDS            AmpR: β-lactamase; bla; confers resistance to ampicillin, carbenicillin, and related antibiotics
   6186..6774    +  rep_origin     ori: high-copy-number ColE1/pMB1/pBR322/pUC origin of replication
>Addgene plasmid #46839 | pCRII-TOPO CMV-cGFP-mMALAT1_3' Comp.15 Sense | depositor full sequence | sequence record 66684 | pCRII-TOPO CMV-cGFP-mMALAT1_3' Comp.15 Sense sequence 6955 bps
AGCGCCCAATACGCAAACCGCCTCTCCCCGCGCGTTGGCCGATTCATTAATGCAGCTGGCACGACAGGTT
TCCCGACTGGAAAGCGGGCAGTGAGCGCAACGCAATTAATGTGAGTTAGCTCACTCATTAGGCACCCCAG
GCTTTACACTTTATGCTTCCGGCTCGTATGTTGTGTGGAATTGTGAGCGGATAACAATTTCACACAGGAA
ACAGCTATGACCATGATTACGCCAAGCTATTTAGGTGACACTATAGAATACTCAAGCTATGCATCAAGCT
TCTTTAAAAGGCCACTTGAACTCGCTTTCCATGGCGATTTGCCTTGTGAGCACTTTCAGGAGAGCCTGGA
AGCTGAAAAACGGTAGAAAAATTTCCGTGCGGGCCGTGGGGGGCTGGCGGCAACTGGGGGGCCGCAGATC
AGAGTGGGCCACTGGCAGCCAACGGCCCCCGGGGCTCAGGCGGGGAGCAGCTCTGTGGTGTGGGATTGAG
GCGTTTTCCAAGAGTGGGTTTTCACGTTTCTAAGATTTCCCAAGCAGACAGCCCGTGCTGCTCCGATTTC
TCGAACAAAAAAGCAAAACGTGTGGCTGTCTTGGGAGCAAGTCGCAGGACTGCAAGCAGTTGGGGGAGAA
AGTCCGCCATTTTGCCACTTCTCAACCGTCCCTGCAAGGCTGGGGCTCAGTTGCGTAATGGAAAGTAAAG
CCCTGAACTATCACACTTTAATCTTCCTTCAAAAGGTGGTAAACTATACCTACTGTCCCTCAAGAGAACA
CAAGAAGTGCTTTAAGAGGTATTTTAAAAGTTCCGGGGGTTTTGTGAGGTGTTTGATGACCCGTTTAAAA
TATGATTTCCATGTTTCTTTTGTCTAAAGTTTGCAGCTCAAATCTTTCCACACGCTAGTAATTTAAGTAT
TTCTGCATGTGTAGTTTGCATTCAAGTTCCATAAGCTGTTAAGAAAAATCTAGAAAAGTAAAACTAGAAC
CTATTTTTAACCGAAGAACTACTTTTTGCCTCCCTCACAAAGGCGGCGGAAGGTGATCGAATTCCGGTGA
TGCGAGTTGTTCTCCGTCGGATCCACATTGATTATTGACTAGTTATTAATAGTAATCAATTACGGGGTCA
TTAGTTCATAGCCCATATATGGAGTTCCGCGTTACATAACTTACGGTAAATGGCCCGCCTGGCTGACCGC
CCAACGACCCCCGCCCATTGACGTCAATAATGACGTATGTTCCCATAGTAACGCCAATAGGGACTTTCCA
TTGACGTCAATGGGTGGACTATTTACGGTAAACTGCCCACTTGGCAGTACATCAAGTGTATCATATGCCA
AGTACGCCCCCTATTGACGTCAATGACGGTAAATGGCCCGCCTGGCATTATGCCCAGTACATGACCTTAT
GGGACTTTCCTACTTGGCAGTACATCTACGTATTAGTCATCGCTATTACCATGGTGATGCGGTTTTGGCA
GTACATCAATGGGCGTGGATAGCGGTTTGACTCACGGGGATTTCCAAGTCTCCACCCCATTGACGTCAAT
GGGAGTTTGTTTTGGCACCAAAATCAACGGGACTTTCCAAAATGTCGTAACAACTCCGCCCCATTGACGC
AAATGGGCGGTAGGCGTGTACGGTGGGAGGTCTATATAAGCAGAGCTCTCTGGCTAACTAGAGAACCCAC
TGCTTACTGGCGATATCATGGCCAGCAAGGGCGAGGAGCTGTTCACCGGCGTGGTGCCCATCCTGGTGGA
GCTGGACGGCGATGTGAATGGCCACAAGTTCAGCGTGAGCGGCGAGGGCGAGGGCGATGCCACCTACGGC
AAGCTGACCCTGAAGTTCATCTGCACCACCGGCAAGCTGCCTGTGCCCTGGCCCACCCTGGTGACCACCC
TGAGCTACGGCGTGCAGTGCTTCTCACGCTACCCCGATCACATGAAGCAGCACGACTTCTTCAAGAGCGC
CATGCCTGAGGGCTACATCCAGGAGCGCACCATCTTCTTCGAGGATGACGGCAACTACAAGTCGCGCGCC
GAGGTGAAGTTCGAGGGCGATACCCTGGTGAATCGCATCGAGCTGACCGGCACCGATTTCAAGGAGGATG
GCAACATCCTGGGCAATAAGATGGAGTACAACTACAACGCCCACAATGTGTACATCATGACCGACAAGGC
CAAGAATGGCATCAAGGTGAACTTCAAGATCCGCCACAACATCGAGGATGGCAGCGTGCAGCTGGCCGAC
CACTACCAGCAGAATACCCCCATCGGCGATGGCCCTGTGCTGCTGCCCGATAACCACTACCTGTCCACCC
AGAGCGCCCTGTCCAAGGACCCCAACGAGAAGCGCGATCACATGATCTACTTCGGCTTCGTGACCGCCGC
CGGCATCACCCACGGCATGGACGAGCTGTACAAGTGAGCGGCCGCCCCAATTTTTCTTTTGAATTCTCTA
GAGAATTCTTTTGCTTTTTCTTCAAAAAGCAAAAGACGCTGGTGGCTGGCACTCCTGGTTTCCAGGACGG
GGTTCAAGTCCCTGCGGTGTCTTTGCTTGCGGCCGCGCTGTGCGGTAGGCATTGAGGCAGCCAGCGCAGG
GGCTTCTGCTGAGGGGGCAGGCGGAGCTTGAGGAAACCGCAGATAAGTTTTTTTCTCTTTGAAAGATAGA
GATTAATACAACTACTTAAAAAATATAGTCAATAGGTTACTAAGATATTGCTTAGCGTTAAGTTTTTAAC
GTAATTTTAATAGCTTAAGATTTTAAGAGAAAATATGAAGACTTAGAAGAGTAGCATGAGGAAGGAAAAG
ATAAAAGGTTTCTAAAACATGACGGAGGTTGAGATGAAGCTTCTTCATGGAGTAAAAAATGTATTTAAAA
GAAAATTGAGAGAAAGGACTACAGAGCCCCGAATTAATACCAATAGAAGGGCAATGCTTTTAGATTAAAA
TGAAGGTGACTTAAACAGCTTAAAGTTTAGTTTAAAAGTTGTAGGTGATTAAAATAATTTGAAGGCGATC
TTTTAAAAAGAGATTAAACCGAAGGTGATTAAAAGACCTTGAAATCCATGACGCAGGGAGAATTGCGTCA
TTTAAAGCCTAGTTAACGCATTTACTAAACGCAGACGAAAATGGAAAGATTAATTGGGAGTGGTAGGATG
AAACAATTTGGAGAAGATAGAAGTTTGAAGTGGAAAACTGGAAGACAGAAGTACGGGAAGGCGAAGAAAA
GAATAGAGAAGATAGGGAAATTAGAAGATAAAAACATACTTTTAGAAGAAAAAAGATAAATTTAAACCTG
AAAAGTAGGAAGCAGAAGAAAAAAGACAAGCTAGGAAACAAAAAGCTAAGGGCAAAATGTACAAACTCTC
GAGCATGCATCTAGAGGGCCCAATTCGCCCTATAGTGAGTCGTATTACAATTCACTGGCCGTCGTTTTAC
AACGTCGTGACTGGGAAAACCCTGGCGTTACCCAACTTAATCGCCTTGCAGCACATCCCCCTTTCGCCAG
CTGGCGTAATAGCGAAGAGGCCCGCACCGATCGCCCTTCCCAACAGTTGCGCAGCCTGAATGGCGAATGG
[124 nt withheld, positions 3571-3694]
C
[91 nt withheld, positions 3696-3786]
A
[49 nt withheld, positions 3788-3836]
CCTTTGACGTTGGAGTCCACGTTCTTT
[37 nt withheld, positions 3864-3900]
ACCCTATCTCGGTCTATTCTTTTGATTTATAAGGGATTTTGCCGATTTCGGCCTATTGGTTAAAAAATGA
GCTGATTTAACAAAAATTTAACGCGAATTTTAACAAAATTCAGGGCGCAAGGGCTGCTAAAGGAAGCGGA
ACACGTAGAAAGCCAGTCCGCAGAAACGGTGCTGACCCCGGATGAATGTCAGCTACTGGGCTATCTGGAC
AAGGGAAAACGCAAGCGCAAAGAGAAAGCAGGTAGCTTGCAGTGGGCTTACATGGCGATAGCTAGACTGG
GCGGTTTTATGGACAGCAAGCGAACCGGAATTGCCAGCTGGGGCGCCCTCTGGTAAGGTTGGGAAGCCCT
GCAAAGTAAACTGGATGGCTTTCTTGCCGCCAAGGATCTGATGGCGCAGGGGATCAAGATCTGATCAAGA
GACAGGATGAGGATCGTTTCGCATGATTGAACAAGATGGATTGCACGCAGGTTCTCCGGCCGCTTGGGTG
GAGAGGCTATTCGGCTATGACTGGGCACAACAGACAATCGGCTGCTCTGATGCCGCCGTGTTCCGGCTGT
CAGCGCAGGGGCGCCCGGTTCTTTTTGTCAAGACCGACCTGTCCGGTGCCCTGAATGAACTGCAGGACGA
GGCAGCGCGGCTATCGTGGCTGGCCACGACGGGCGTTCCTTGCGCAGCTGTGCTCGACGTTGTCACTGAA
GCGGGAAGGGACTGGCTGCTATTGGGCGAAGTGCCGGGGCAGGATCTCCTGTCATCCCACCTTGCTCCTG
CCGAGAAAGTATCCATCATGGCTGATGCAATGCGGCGGCTGCATACGCTTGATCCGGCTACCTGCCCATT
CGACCACCAAGCGAAACATCGCATCGAGCGAGCACGTACTCGGATGGAAGCCGGTCTTGTCGATCAGGAT
GATCTGGACGAAGAGCATCAGGGGCTCGCGCCAGCCGAACTGTTCGCCAGGCTCAAGGCGCGCATGCCCG
ACGGCGAGGATCTCGTCGTGACCCATGGCGATGCCTGCTTGCCGAATATCATGGTGGAAAATGGCCGCTT
TTCTGGATTCATCGACTGTGGCCGGCTGGGTGTGGCGGACCGCTATCAGGACATAGCGTTGGCTACCCGT
GATATTGCTGAAGAGCTTGGCGGCGAATGGGCTGACCGCTTCCTCGTGCTTTACGGTATCGCCGCTCCCG
ATTCGCAGCGCATCGCCTTCTATCGCCTTCTTGACGAGTTCTTCTGAATTGAAAAAGGAAGAGTATGAGT
ATTCAACATTTCCGTGTCGCCCTTATTCCCTTTTTTGCGGCATTTTGCCTTCCTGTTTTTGCTCACCCAG
AAACGCTGGTGAAAGTAAAAGATGCTGAAGATCAGTTGGGTGCACGAGTGGGTTACATCGAACTGGATCT
CAACAGCGGTAAGATCCTTGAGAGTTTTCGCCCCGAAGAACGTTTTCCAATGATGAGCACTTTTAAAGTT
CTGCTATGTGGCGCGGTATTATCCCGTATTGACGCCGGGCAAGAGCAACTCGGTCGCCGCATACACTATT
CTCAGAATGACTTGGTTGAGTACTCACCAGTCACAGAAAAGCATCTTACGGATGGCATGACAGTAAGAGA
ATTATGCAGTGCTGCCATAACCATGAGTGATAACACTGCGGCCAACTTACTTCTGACAACGATCGGAGGA
CCGAAGGAGCTAACCGCTTTTTTGCACAACATGGGGGATCATGTAACTCGCCTTGATCGTTGGGAACCGG
AGCTGAATGAAGCCATACCAAACGACGAGCGTGACACCACGATGCCTGTAGCAATGGCAACAACGTTGCG
CAAACTATTAACTGGCGAACTACTTACTCTAGCTTCCCGGCAACAATTAATAGACTGGATGGAGGCGGAT
AAAGTTGCAGGACCACTTCTGCGCTCGGCCCTTCCGGCTGGCTGGTTTATTGCTGATAAATCTGGAGCCG
GTGAGCGTGGGTCTCGCGGTATCATTGCAGCACTGGGGCCAGATGGTAAGCCCTCCCGTATCGTAGTTAT
CTACACGACGGGGAGTCAGGCAACTATGGATGAACGAAATAGACAGATCGCTGAGATAGGTGCCTCACTG
ATTAAGCATTGGTAACTGTCAGACCAAGTTTACTCATATATACTTTAGATTGATTTAAAACTTCATTTTT
AATTTAAAAGGATCTAGGTGAAGATCCTTTTTGATAATCTCATGACCAAAATCCCTTAACGTGAGTTTTC
GTTCCACTGAGCGTCAGACCCCGTAGAAAAGATCAAAGGATCTTCTTGAGATCCTTTTTTTCTGCGCGTA
ATCTGCTGCTTGCAAACAAAAAAACCACCGCTACCAGCGGTGGTTTGTTTGCCGGATCAAGAGCTACCAA
CTCTTTTTCCGAAGGTAACTGGCTTCAGCAGAGCGCAGATACCAAATACTGTTCTTCTAGTGTAGCCGTA
GTTAGGCCACCACTTCAAGAACTCTGTAGCACCGCCTACATACCTCGCTCTGCTAATCCTGTTACCAGTG
GCTGCTGCCAGTGGCGATAAGTCGTGTCTTACCGGGTTGGACTCAAGACGATAGTTACCGGATAAGGCGC
AGCGGTCGGGCTGAACGGGGGGTTCGTGCACACAGCCCAGCTTGGAGCGAACGACCTACACCGAACTGAG
ATACCTACAGCGTGAGCTATGAGAAAGCGCCACGCTTCCCGAAGGGAGAAAGGCGGACAGGTATCCGGTA
AGCGGCAGGGTCGGAACAGGAGAGCGCACGAGGGAGCTTCCAGGGGGAAACGCCTGGTATCTTTATAGTC
CTGTCGGGTTTCGCCACCTCTGACTTGAGCGTCGATTTTTGTGATGCTCGTCAGGGGGGCGGAGCCTATG
GAAAAACGCCAGCAACGCGGCCTTTTTACGGTTCCTGGCCTTTTGCTGGCCTTTTGCTCACATGTTCTTT
CCTGCGTTATCCCCTGATTCTGTGGATAACCGTATTACCGCCTTTGAGTGAGCTGATACCGCTCGCCGCA
GCCGAACGACCGAGCGCAGCGAGTCAGTGAGCGAGGAAGCGGAAG
