>Addgene plasmid #46839 | pCRII-TOPO CMV-cGFP-mMALAT1_3' Comp.15 Sense | addgene partial sequence | sequence record 68715 | AcGFP1-F 5'-ctgagggctacatccaggag-3'
AGTCGCGCGCCGAGGTGAAGTTCGAGGGCGATACCCTGGTGAATCGCATCGAGCTGACCGGCACCGATTT
CAAGGAGGATGGCAACATCCTGGGCAATAAGATGGAGTACAACTACAACGCCCACAATGTGTACATCATG
ACCGACAAGGCCAAGAATGGCATCAAGGTGAACTTCAAGATCCGCCACAACATCGAGGATGGCAGCGTGC
AGCTGGCCGACCACTACCAGCAGAATACCCCCATCGGCGATGGCCCTGTGCTGCTGCCCGATAACCACTA
CCTGTCCACCCAGAGCGCCCTGTCCAAGGACCCCAACGAGAAGCGCGATCACATGATCTACTTCGGCTTC
GTGACCGCCGCCGCCATCACCCACGGCATGGATGAGCTGTACAAGTGAGCGGCCGCCCCAATTTTTCTTT
TGAATTCTCTAGAGAATTCTTTTGCTTTTTCTTCAAAAAGCAAAAGACGCTGGTGGCTGGCACTCCTGGT
TTCCAGGACGGGGTTCAAGTCCCTGCGGTGTCTTTGCTTGCGGCCGCGCTGTGCGGTAGGCATTGAGGCA
GCCAGCGCAGGGGCTTCTGCTGAGGGGGCAGGCGGAGCTTGAGGAAACCGCAGATAAGTTTTTTTCTCTT
TGAAAGATAGAGATTAATACAACTACTTAAAAAATATAGTCAATAGGTTACTAAGATATTGCTTAGCGTT
AAGTTTTTAACGTAATTTTAATAGCTTAAGATTTTAAGAGAAAATATGAAGACTTAGAAGAGTAGCATGA
GGAAGGAAAAGATAAAAGGTTTCTAAAACATGACGGAGGTTGAGATGAAGCTTCTTCATGGAGTAAAAAA
TGTATTTAAAAGAAAATTGAGAGAAAGGACTACAGAGCCCCGA
